>Addgene plasmid #29211 | pEMS1414 | addgene partial sequence | sequence record 39594 | EGFP-N 5'-CGTCGCCGTCCAGCTCGACCAG-3'
ACCATGGTGGCGGAAGTTCCTATACCTTTTGAAGAATAGGAACTTCGGCGCGCCGGCTCCCACCGGGGGC
TCTAGGCTGGACGCCGACTCCAGCCCTTCTCGCGTCGGGACTGCGACGCGCAGCTGGGAGTCCCGTTACT
CCGGCTCTGGCCACAGGCGGCGTCAATCCCGGGGCACCTTGCCCGTGACCGCCGTGGCCGCCAATCAGGA
GCGGCTGCCGTGACGCGCCCTGCAGTCGGCGGTTCGGGGCCCGCCCCCGCCCTCCCGGCGGCGGACTTGG
ACCCCGGGGCCCACCTGAGGCTTCCGCCGAGTGATCCAGTTGCGGGAAGGTGGAGTGCGGGGAGGAGGGG
GCGGTCCCACGACCTGGAAGGACACTATCCTGAAGCTCCAGCGTCCTCCAGGACGCTTAGTGCTGTTTTC
TTTGCAGCCTGTGATCTTACTGCGTCCCCGCGCGCGTGTTGCCCCCGCGCCCGCTTCTTGAACACTTCAG
GCCAGGTTCCAAAGTCCCCTGCCAGGCAGAGCCCAGAGCAAACGGCGTCCTCACGGAGGCCTCTCCAGGC
CCCAGCCCACCCCTCTCAGAGACGCCTCGACAGCTTCAACGGGGCCCCACTTCCCCTCGCCAAGACAT
