>Addgene plasmid #29211 | pEMS1414 | addgene partial sequence | sequence record 39727 | pEMS1307-fwd 5'-ccgcacgtctaagaaaccat-3'
AAATAGGCGTATCACGAGGCCCTTTCGTCTTCAAGAATTAATTCCGATCATATTCAATAACCCTTAATGA
ATTCGAGCTCCTAGGCCGGCCGCTCCGGCCTGGACAATAAGAGCGAAACTCCATGTCCAAAAAAAAAAAA
AAAAAGAAAAGAAAAAAGAAAACCAATCACAACAAGGCAGATAAAGAAGGATGAGTTGTCAGATTTTGAT
AACTGCGGATGAGGGGCGTGGACACACGGTTGGGAACTCGCAGCCGCTCATTGGTGGCTGGTGCGGGGGA
AGTTGTTTCATTTGCCCCAGGTGTTGCCCAGTGACCTCCTGCGCGTGCGCCGCGTCTGTCCAGCTGCGCG
GGAAGCTCAGGGGAGGGAAGGCCAGGTTCCATCCATTCAGTCACTCCAGACCTGGCACCCAGCCAAGCGC
GCGGTTCCTTTACAGACTTTCCTGCGGGTCCACAGAAATGCAAGGATCCGCCTCTGTGCTGGAATTAGAG
TCTGGGAGGGGGAATGCACAGTGCGCCCTGGGTGGTATTTTAGTTGTCGCCTTCAGGGCTAGCTCCGAGC
CTCGTGCCCCGGCCTCCTCAGCGCTTAAGGAATCTCTGGAGCGCATGTCTTG
