[The description below was written by a language model from this plasmid's Addgene catalogue record.]
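Description:
pEMS1414 is a plasmid from the Pleiades Promoter Project, a collection of compact human regulatory constructs ("MiniPromoters") designed to drive selective gene expression in defined brain regions or cell types. It is built on the large pEMS1306 backbone (about 16.5 kb without insert) and is maintained in E. coli as a high-copy plasmid under ampicillin selection. The record does not list the origin of replication or the other elements that make up this sizeable backbone, and no feature table is provided, so details such as homology arms or mammalian selection cassettes cannot be confirmed from the information given.

The insert is Ple85, a roughly 1.1 kb MiniPromoter derived from regulatory sequence of the human GCHFR gene, which encodes the GTP cyclohydrolase I feedback regulator. It was cloned by restriction digestion between FseI and AscI sites, placing it upstream of a backbone-encoded EGFP-NLS reporter. Although the catalogue lists EGFP-NLS as a C-terminal tag, the insert is a promoter rather than a coding sequence. The arrangement is therefore best understood as a transcriptional reporter, in which Ple85 activity would be read out as green fluorescence concentrated in the nucleus by the nuclear localisation signal, making individual expressing cells easier to identify.

The construct is intended for assessing whether Ple85 reproduces a GCHFR-like expression pattern. However, the depositor explicitly notes that reporter expression under the control of this MiniPromoter has not been tested in this plasmid, so its activity and specificity remain unvalidated.
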