Addgene plasmid #29211: pEMS1414
Purpose: Expression of the reporter gene under the control of the MiniPromoter in this plasmid has not been tested
Depositing lab: Elizabeth Simpson. Depositing organization: University of British Columbia. Publication: A regulatory toolbox of MiniPromoters to drive selective expression in the brain. Portales-Casamar E, Swanson DJ, Liu L, de Leeuw CN, Banks KG, Ho Sui SJ, Fulton DL, Ali J, Amirabbasi M, Arenillas DJ, Babyak N, Black SF, Bonaguro RJ, Brauer E, Candido TR, Castellarin M, Chen J, Chen Y, Cheng JC, Chopra V, Docking TR, Dreolini L, D'Souza CA, Flynn EK, Glenn R, Hatakka K, Hearty TG, Imanian B, Jiang S, Khorasan-zadeh S, Komljenovic I, Laprise S, Liao NY, Lim JS, Lithwick S, Liu F, Liu J, Lu M, McConechy M, McLeod AJ, Milisavljevic M, Mis J, O'Connor K, Palma B, Palmquist DL, Schmouth JF, Swanson MI, Tam B, Ticoll A, Turner JL, Varhol R, Vermeulen J, Watkins RF, Wilson G, Wong BK, Wong SH, Wong TY, Yang GS, Ypsilanti AR, Jones SJ, Holt RA, Goldowitz D, Wasserman WW, Simpson EM. Proc Natl Acad Sci U S A. 2010 Sep 21. 107(38):16589-94. 10.1073/pnas.1009158107 PubMed 20807748.
Backbone
  Vector backbone: pEMS1306
  Backbone size w/o insert (bp): 16454
  Vector type: Pleiades Promoter Project [sic, Pleaides Plieades]
Growth in bacteria
  Bacterial resistance: Ampicillin, 100 μg/mL
  Growth temperature: 37°C
  Growth strain: DH5alpha
  Growth instructions: DH10B
  Copy number: High Copy
Gene/Insert
  Gene/Insert name: Ple85 (alt names: GCHFR; GTP cyclohydrolase I feedback regulator)
  Species: H. sapiens (human)
  Insert size (bp): 1087
  Entrez Gene: GCHFR (a.k.a. GFRP, HsT16933, P35)
  Tag / fusion protein: EGFP-NLS (C terminal on backbone)
  Cloning method: Restriction Enzyme; 5′ cloning site FseI (unknown if destroyed); 3′ cloning site AscI (unknown if destroyed)
  Sequencing primers: 5′ Unknown
Terms and licenses: Academic/Nonprofit Terms; Industry Terms: Not Available to Industry
How to cite: pEMS1414 was a gift from Elizabeth Simpson (Addgene plasmid # 29211 ; http://n2t.net/addgene:29211 ; RRID:Addgene_29211)
